Addgene plasmid #45097: pCI-neoBeta2mcherry
Depositing lab: Henry Lester. Depositing organization: California Institute of Technology. Publication: Nicotine up-regulates alpha4beta2 nicotinic receptors and ER exit sites via stoichiometry-dependent chaperoning. Srinivasan R, Pantoja R, Moss FJ, Mackey ED, Son CD, Miwa J, Lester HA. J Gen Physiol. 2011 Jan;137(1):59-79. 10.1085/jgp.201010532 PubMed 21187334.
Backbone
  Vector backbone: pCI-neo
  Backbone manufacturer: Promega
  Backbone size w/o insert (bp): 5472
  Total vector size (bp): 7731
  Vector type: Mammalian Expression
  Selectable markers: Neomycin (select with G418)
Growth in bacteria
  Bacterial resistance: Ampicillin, 100 μg/mL
  Growth temperature: 37°C
  Growth strain: Top10
  Copy number: High Copy
Gene/Insert
  Gene/Insert name: nAChR beta2 mcherry (alt name: b2-mcherry)
  Species: M. musculus (mouse)
  Insert size (bp): 2259
  Mutation: β2 was cloned into pCI-neo at the restriction site EcoRI
  Entrez Gene: Chrnb2 (a.k.a. Acrb-2, Acrb2, C030030P04Rik, [b]2-nAchR)
  Promoter: CMV
  Tag / fusion protein: has c-myc tag
  Cloning method: Restriction Enzyme; 5′ cloning site EcoRI (not destroyed); 3′ cloning site EcoRI (not destroyed)
  Sequencing primers: 5′ T7; 3′ T3
Resource information
  A portion of this plasmid was derived from a plasmid made by: J. Stizel (University of Colorado, Boulder, CO)
Terms and licenses: Academic/Nonprofit Terms; Industry Terms: Not Available to Industry
Depositor comments: PI: Henry A. Lester β2 was cloned into pCI-neo at the restriction site EcoRI Please note that the full sequence is for quick reference only. Please see Addgene's quality control sequence for the exact sequence of important regions.
How to cite: pCI-neoBeta2mcherry was a gift from Henry Lester (Addgene plasmid # 45097 ; http://n2t.net/addgene:45097 ; RRID:Addgene_45097)
