[The description below was written by a language model from this plasmid's Addgene catalogue record and pLannotate feature annotations shown in this document.]
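Description:
pCI-neoBeta2mcherry is a mammalian expression plasmid built on the Promega pCI-neo backbone. It carries the mouse nicotinic acetylcholine receptor β2 subunit (Chrnb2) fused to the red fluorescent protein mCherry. In bacteria it replicates at high copy from a ColE1/pUC-type origin and is selected with ampicillin through the bla gene. An f1 origin is also present, which allows single-stranded DNA production. For mammalian cells, a separate cassette places the neomycin phosphotransferase gene under the SV40 enhancer/early promoter with a synthetic poly(A) signal, so stable transfectants can be selected with G418.

The insert, about 2.3 kb, was cloned into the EcoRI site. It is transcribed from the CMV immediate-early enhancer/promoter, followed by the backbone's chimeric β-globin/immunoglobulin intron, which generally improves expression, and ends at the SV40 late poly(A) signal. T7 and T3 promoters flank the insert and serve as sequencing primer sites.

In the feature table, mCherry lies between two receptor-coding segments rather than at either end. This suggests the fluorophore is inserted within the subunit, although the record does not name the exact position. The automated annotation labels these flanking segments as fragments of human α6 and rat α3 subunits. These labels most likely reflect homology matches within the nicotinic receptor family, since the catalogue lists mouse β2 as the insert. A c-myc tag is also recorded but was not annotated. The depositor's sequence (7,780 nt) is slightly longer than the listed total size and is described as being for quick reference only.

The associated publication studied nicotine-induced up-regulation of α4β2 receptors and ER exit sites, which is consistent with using the construct to image β2 subunit localisation, trafficking and assembly.
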