Features (pLannotate 1.2.2; 21 found; start..end, strand, type, name):
    140..517     +  enhancer       CMV enhancer: human cytomegalovirus immediate early enhancer
    518..729     +  promoter       CMV promoter: human cytomegalovirus (CMV) immediate early promoter
    890..1022    +  intron         chimeric intron: chimera between introns from human β-globin and immunoglobulin heavy chain genes
   1067..1085    +  promoter       T7 promoter: promoter for bacteriophage T7 RNA polymerase
   1129..2172    +  CDS            CHRNA6 (fragment): ACHA6_HUMAN - Experimental evidence at protein level: Swiss-Prot protein existence level 1. After binding acetylcholine, the AChR responds by an extensive change in conformation that affects all subunits and leads to opening of an ion-conducting channel across the plasma membrane. From Homo sapiens (Human).
   2293..3000    +  CDS            mCherry: mCherry is a basic (constitutively fluorescent) red fluorescent protein published in 2004, derived from Discosoma sp.. It is reported to be a very rapidly-maturing monomer with low acid sensitivity.
   3112..3312    +  CDS            Chrna3 (fragment): ACHA3_RAT - Also known as Acra3. Experimental evidence at protein level: Swiss-Prot protein existence level 1. After binding acetylcholine, the AChR responds by an extensive change in conformation that affects all subunits and leads to opening of an ion-conducting channel across the plasma membrane. From Rattus norvegicus (Rat).
   3449..3466    -  promoter       T3 promoter (fragment): promoter for bacteriophage T3 RNA polymerase
   3484..3605    -  polyA_signal   SV40 poly(A) signal: SV40 polyadenylation signal
   3628..3696    -  CDS            large T antigen (fragment): large T antigen from SV40 (simian virus 40)
   3720..3787    +  CDS            lacZα (fragment): LacZα fragment of β-galactosidase; lacZ fragment
   3791..4219    +  rep_origin     f1 ori (sequence partly withheld): f1 bacteriophage origin of replication; arrow indicates direction of (+) strand synthesis
   4247..4298    -  misc_feature   bom (fragment): basis of mobility region from pBR322
   4363..4720    +  promoter       SV40 promoter: SV40 enhancer and early promoter
   4771..5562    +  CDS            neo: KKA2_KLEPN - Also known as kan, nptII. Experimental evidence at protein level: Swiss-Prot protein existence level 1. Resistance to kanamycin, neomycin, paromomycin, ribostamycin, butirosin and gentamicin B. From Klebsiella pneumoniae.
   5629..5677    +  polyA_signal   poly(A) signal: synthetic polyadenylation signal
   5697..5751    -  misc_feature   bom (fragment): basis of mobility region from pBR322
   5853..5888    -  CDS            rop (fragment): Rop protein, which maintains plasmids at low copy number; rop
   5983..6087    +  promoter       AmpR promoter: bla
   6088..6948    +  CDS            AmpR: β-lactamase; bla; confers resistance to ampicillin, carbenicillin, and related antibiotics
   7119..7707    +  rep_origin     ori: high-copy-number ColE1/pMB1/pBR322/pUC origin of replication
>Addgene plasmid #45097 | pCI-neoBeta2mcherry | depositor full sequence | sequence record 62596 | pCI-neoBeta2mcherry sequence 7780 bps
TCAATATTGGCCATTAGCCATATTATTCATTGGTTATATAGCATAAATCAATATTGGCTATTGGCCATTG
CATACGTTGTATCTATATCATAATATGTACATTTATATTGGCTCATGTCCAATATGACCGCCATGTTGGC
ATTGATTATTGACTAGTTATTAATAGTAATCAATTACGGGGTCATTAGTTCATAGCCCATATATGGAGTT
CCGCGTTACATAACTTACGGTAAATGGCCCGCCTGGCTGACCGCCCAACGACCCCCGCCCATTGACGTCA
ATAATGACGTATGTTCCCATAGTAACGCCAATAGGGACTTTCCATTGACGTCAATGGGTGGAGTATTTAC
GGTAAACTGCCCACTTGGCAGTACATCAAGTGTATCATATGCCAAGTCCGCCCCCTATTGACGTCAATGA
CGGTAAATGGCCCGCCTGGCATTATGCCCAGTACATGACCTTACGGGACTTTCCTACTTGGCAGTACATC
TACGTATTAGTCATCGCTATTACCATGGTGATGCGGTTTTGGCAGTACACCAATGGGCGTGGATAGCGGT
TTGACTCACGGGGATTTCCAAGTCTCCACCCCATTGACGTCAATGGGAGTTTGTTTTGGCACCAAAATCA
ACGGGACTTTCCAAAATGTCGTAACAACTGCGATCGCCCGCCCCGTTGACGCAAATGGGCGGTAGGCGTG
TACGGTGGGAGGTCTATATAAGCAGAGCTCGTTTAGTGAACCGTCAGATCACTAGAAGCTTTATTGCGGT
AGTTTATCACAGTTAAATTGCTAACGCAGTCAGTGCTTCTGACACAACAGTCTCGAACTTAAGCTGCAGT
GACTCTCTTAAGGTAGCCTTGCAGAAGTTGGTCGTGAGGCACTGGGCAGGTAAGTATCAAGGTTACAAGA
CAGGTTTAAGGAGACCAATAGAAACTGGGCTTGTCGAGACAGAGAAGACTCTTGCGTTTCTGATAGGCAC
CTATTGGTCTTACTGACATCCACTTTGCCTTTCTCTCCACAGGTGTCCACTCCCAGTTCAATTACAGCTC
TTAAGGCTAGAGTACTTAATACGACTCACTATAGGCTAGCCTCGAGAATTCCGCTATGTAAGCGGAATGG
CCCGGTGCTCCAACTCTATGGGGCTGCTGTTCAGCTTTGGCCTCCTTTGGCTGTGTTCAGGGGTTTTGGG
TACTGACACACACGAGCGGCTGGTGGAGCATCTCTTGGATCCTTCCCGCTATAACAAGCTGATCCGACCA
GCTACTAATGGCTCTGAGCTGGTGACTGTACAGCTCATGGTATCATTGGCACAGCTCATCAGTGTGCACG
AGCGGGAGCAGATCATGACCACCAACGTCTGGCTGACCCAGGAGTGGGAAGATTATCGCCTCACATGGAA
GCCTGAGGATTTCGACAATATGAAGAAAGTCCGACTCCCTTCTAAGCACATCTGGCTCCCAGATGTGGTT
CTATACAACAATGCTGACGGCATGTACGAAGTCTCCTTCTATTCCAATGCTGTGGTCTCCTATGATGGCA
GCATCTTTTGGCTACCGCCTGCCATCTACAAGATCGCATGCAAGATTGAGGTGAAGCACTTCCCATTTGA
CCAKCAGAACTGCACCATGAAGTTCCGCTCCTGGACCTACGACCGCACTGAGATTGACCTGRTGCTCWAA
AGCKATGTGGCCAGCCTGGACGACTTCACACCTAGTGGGGAGTGGGACATCATCGCACTGTCAGGCCGAC
GCAACGAGAACCCAGACGACTCCACCTACGTGGACATCACCTACGACTTCATCATTCGTCGMAAACCGMT
CTTCTACACCATCAACCTCATCATCCCCTGCGTACTCATCACCTCGCTGGSCATCCTGGTCTTCTACCTG
CCCTCAGACTGTGGTGAAAAGATGACACTTTGTATTTCTGTGCTGCTGGCGCTCACGGTGTTCCTGCTGC
TCATCTCCAAGATTGTGCCTCCCACCTCCCTCGACGTACCGCTGGTGGGAAAGTACCTCATGTTCACCAT
GGTGCTAGTCACCTTCTCCATCGTCACTAGCGTGTGTGTGCTCAATGTGCACCACCGTTCGCCTACCACG
CACACCATGGCGCCCTGGGTCAAGGTGGTCTTCCTGGAGAAGCTGCCCACCCTCCTCTTCCTGCAGCAGC
CACGCCACCGCTGTGCACGTCAACGCCTGCGCTTGCGAAGGCGCCAGCGGGAACGTGAGGGGGCAGGCAC
ACTATTCTTCCGCAAAGGTCCTGAGCAGAAGCTGATCTCAGAGGAGGATCTGATGGTGAGCAAGGGCGAG
GAGGATAACATGGCCATCATCAAGGAGTTCATGCGCTTCAAGGTGCACATGGAGGGCTCCGTGAACGGCC
ACGAGTTCGAGATCGAGGGCGAGGGCGAGGGCCGCCCCTACGAGGGCACCCAGACCGCCAAGCTGAAGGT
GACCAAGGGTGGCCCCCTGCCCTTCGCCTGGGACATCCTGTCCCCTCAGTTCATGTACGGCTCCAAGGCC
TACGTGAAGCACCCCGCCGACATCCCCGACTACTTGAAGCTGTCCTTCCCCGAGGGCTTCAAGTGGGAGC
GCGTGATGAACTTCGAGGACGGCGGCGTGGTGACCGTGACCCAGGACTCCTCCCTGCAGGACGGCGAGTT
CATCTACAAGGTGAAGCTGCGCGGCACCAACTTCCCCTCCGACGGCCCCGTAATGCAGAAGAAGACCATG
GGCTGGGAGGCCTCCTCCGAGCGGATGTACCCCGAGGACGGCGCCCTGAAGGGCGAGATCAAGCAGAGGC
TGAAGCTGAAGGACGGCGGCCACTACGACGCTGAGGTCAAGACCACCTACAAGGCCAAGAAGCCCGTGCA
GCTGCCCGGCGCCTACAACGTCAACATCAAGTTGGACATCACCTCCCACAACGAGGACTACACCATCGTG
GAACAGTACGAACGCGCCGAGGGCCGCCACTCCACCGGCGGCATGGACGAGCTGTACAAGTCCTGGTCCT
GTCCTGCAGCTGACCCATGTACCTGCTTTGTCAATCCTGCATCAATGCAGGGCTTGGCTGGGGCTTTCCA
GGCTGAGCCCGCTGCAGCCGGTCTGGGGCGCTCGATGGGCCCATGCAGCTGTGGCCTCCGGGAAGCTGTG
GACGGTGTACGCTTCATTGCGGACCATATGCGAAGTGAAGATGATGACCAGAGTGTGAGGGAGGATTGGA
AATACGTTGCCATGGTGATCGACCGCCTGTTCCTCTGGATCTTTGTCTTTGTCTGTGTCTTTGGGACCAT
TGGCATGTTCCTGCAGCCTCTCTTCCAGAACTACACTGCCACGACCTTCCTTCACTCTGACCACTCAGCT
CCCAGCTCCAAGTGAGGTCTCTCATTTGCAGCTCCTCAAGGGCGAATTCACGCGTGGTACCTCTAGAGTC
GACCCGGGCGGCCGCTTCCCTTTAGTGAGGGTTAATGCTTCGAGCAGACATGATAAGATACATTGATGAG
TTTGGACAAACCACAACTAGAATGCAGTGAAAAAAATGCTTTATTTGTGAAATTTGTGATGCTATTGCTT
TATTTGTAACCATTATAAGCTGCAATAAACAAGTTAACAACAACAATTGCATTCATTTTATGTTTCAGGT
TCAGGGGGAGATGTGGGAGGTTTTTTAAAGCAAGTAAAACCTCTACAAATGTGGTAAAATCCGATAAGGA
TCGATCCGGGCTGGCGTAATAGCGAAGAGGCCCGCACCGATCGCCCTTCCCAACAGTTGCGCAGCCTGAA
TGGCGAATGG
[124 nt withheld, positions 3791-3914]
C
[91 nt withheld, positions 3916-4006]
A
[49 nt withheld, positions 4008-4056]
CCTTTGACGTTGGAGTCCACGTTCTTT
[37 nt withheld, positions 4084-4120]
ACCCTATCTCGGTCTATTCTTTTGATTTATAAGGGATTTTGCCGATTTCGGCCTATTGGTTAAAAAATGA
GCTGATTTAACAAAAATTTAACGCGAATTTTAACAAAATATTAACGCTTACAATTTCCTGATGCGGTATT
TTCTCCTTACGCATCTGTGCGGTATTTCACACCGCATACGCGGATCTGCGCAGCACCATGGCCTGAAATA
ACCTCTGAAAGAGGAACTTGGTTAGGTACCTTCTGAGGCGGAAAGAACCAGCTGTGGAATGTGTGTCAGT
TAGGGTGTGGAAAGTCCCCAGGCTCCCCAGCAGGCAGAAGTATGCAAAGCATGCATCTCAATTAGTCAGC
AACCAGGTGTGGAAAGTCCCCAGGCTCCCCAGCAGGCAGAAGTATGCAAAGCATGCATCTCAATTAGTCA
GCAACCATAGTCCCGCCCCTAACTCCGCCCATCCCGCCCCTAACTCCGCCCAGTTCCGCCCATTCTCCGC
CCCATGGCTGACTAATTTTTTTTATTTATGCAGAGGCCGAGGCCGCCTCGGCCTCTGAGCTATTCCAGAA
GTAGTGAGGAGGCTTTTTTGGAGGCCTAGGCTTTTGCAAAAAGCTTGATTCTTCTGACACAACAGTCTCG
AACTTAAGGCTAGAGCCACCATGATTGAACAAGATGGATTGCACGCAGGTTCTCCGGCCGCTTGGGTGGA
GAGGCTATTCGGCTATGACTGGGCACAACAGACAATCGGCTGCTCTGATGCCGCCGTGTTCCGGCTGTCA
GCGCAGGGGCGCCCGGTTCTTTTTGTCAAGACCGACCTGTCCGGTGCCCTGAATGAACTGCAGGACGAGG
CAGCGCGGCTATCGTGGCTGGCCACGACGGGCGTTCCTTGCGCAGCTGTGCTCGACGTTGTCACTGAAGC
GGGAAGGGACTGGCTGCTATTGGGCGAAGTGCCGGGGCAGGATCTCCTGTCATCTCACCTTGCTCCTGCC
GAGAAAGTATCCATCATGGCTGATGCAATGCGGCGGCTGCATACGCTTGATCCGGCTACCTGCCCATTCG
ACCACCAAGCGAAACATCGCATCGAGCGAGCACGTACTCGGATGGAAGCCGGTCTTGTCGATCAGGATGA
TCTGGACGAAGAGCATCAGGGGCTCGCGCCAGCCGAACTGTTCGCCAGGCTCAAGGCGCGCATGCCCGAC
GGCGAGGATCTCGTCGTGACCCATGGCGATGCCTGCTTGCCGAATATCATGGTGGAAAATGGCCGCTTTT
CTGGATTCATCGACTGTGGCCGGCTGGGTGTGGCGGACCGCTATCAGGACATAGCGTTGGCTACCCGTGA
TATTGCTGAAGAGCTTGGCGGCGAATGGGCTGACCGCTTCCTCGTGCTTTACGGTATCGCCGCTCCCGAT
TCGCAGCGCATCGCCTTCTATCGCCTTCTTGACGAGTTCTTCTGAGCGGGACTCTGGGGTTCGAAATGAC
CGACCAAGCGACGCCCAACCTGCCATCACGATGGCCGCAATAAAATATCTTTATTTTCATTACATCTGTG
TGTTGGTTTTTTGTGTGAATCGATAGCGATAAGGATCCGCGTATGGTGCACTCTCAGTACAATCTGCTCT
GATGCCGCATAGTTAAGCCAGCCCCGACACCCGCCAACACCCGCTGACGCGCCCTGACGGGCTTGTCTGC
TCCCGGCATCCGCTTACAGACAAGCTGTGACCGTCTCCGGGAGCTGCATGTGTCAGAGGTTTTCACCGTC
ATCACCGAAACGCGCGAGACGAAAGGGCCTCGTGATACGCCTATTTTTATAGGTTAATGTCATGATAATA
ATGGTTTCTTAGACGTCAGGTGGCACTTTTCGGGGAAATGTGCGCGGAACCCCTATTTGTTTATTTTTCT
AAATACATTCAAATATGTATCCGCTCATGAGACAATAACCCTGATAAATGCTTCAATAATATTGAAAAAG
GAAGAGTATGAGTATTCAACATTTCCGTGTCGCCCTTATTCCCTTTTTTGCGGCATTTTGCCTTCCTGTT
TTTGCTCACCCAGAAACGCTGGTGAAAGTAAAAGATGCTGAAGATCAGTTGGGTGCACGAGTGGGTTACA
TCGAACTGGATCTCAACAGCGGTAAGATCCTTGAGAGTTTTCGCCCCGAAGAACGTTTTCCAATGATGAG
CACTTTTAAAGTTCTGCTATGTGGCGCGGTATTATCCCGTATTGACGCCGGGCAAGAGCAACTCGGTCGC
CGCATACACTATTCTCAGAATGACTTGGTTGAGTACTCACCAGTCACAGAAAAGCATCTTACGGATGGCA
TGACAGTAAGAGAATTATGCAGTGCTGCCATAACCATGAGTGATAACACTGCGGCCAACTTACTTCTGAC
AACGATCGGAGGACCGAAGGAGCTAACCGCTTTTTTGCACAACATGGGGGATCATGTAACTCGCCTTGAT
CGTTGGGAACCGGAGCTGAATGAAGCCATACCAAACGACGAGCGTGACACCACGATGCCTGTAGCAATGG
CAACAACGTTGCGCAAACTATTAACTGGCGAACTACTTACTCTAGCTTCCCGGCAACAATTAATAGACTG
GATGGAGGCGGATAAAGTTGCAGGACCACTTCTGCGCTCGGCCCTTCCGGCTGGCTGGTTTATTGCTGAT
AAATCTGGAGCCGGTGAGCGTGGGTCTCGCGGTATCATTGCAGCACTGGGGCCAGATGGTAAGCCCTCCC
GTATCGTAGTTATCTACACGACGGGGAGTCAGGCAACTATGGATGAACGAAATAGACAGATCGCTGAGAT
AGGTGCCTCACTGATTAAGCATTGGTAACTGTCAGACCAAGTTTACTCATATATACTTTAGATTGATTTA
AAACTTCATTTTTAATTTAAAAGGATCTAGGTGAAGATCCTTTTTGATAATCTCATGACCAAAATCCCTT
AACGTGAGTTTTCGTTCCACTGAGCGTCAGACCCCGTAGAAAAGATCAAAGGATCTTCTTGAGATCCTTT
TTTTCTGCGCGTAATCTGCTGCTTGCAAACAAAAAAACCACCGCTACCAGCGGTGGTTTGTTTGCCGGAT
CAAGAGCTACCAACTCTTTTTCCGAAGGTAACTGGCTTCAGCAGAGCGCAGATACCAAATACTGTTCTTC
TAGTGTAGCCGTAGTTAGGCCACCACTTCAAGAACTCTGTAGCACCGCCTACATACCTCGCTCTGCTAAT
CCTGTTACCAGTGGCTGCTGCCAGTGGCGATAAGTCGTGTCTTACCGGGTTGGACTCAAGACGATAGTTA
CCGGATAAGGCGCAGCGGTCGGGCTGAACGGGGGGTTCGTGCACACAGCCCAGCTTGGAGCGAACGACCT
ACACCGAACTGAGATACCTACAGCGTGAGCTATGAGAAAGCGCCACGCTTCCCGAAGGGAGAAAGGCGGA
CAGGTATCCGGTAAGCGGCAGGGTCGGAACAGGAGAGCGCACGAGGGAGCTTCCAGGGGGAAACGCCTGG
TATCTTTATAGTCCTGTCGGGTTTCGCCACCTCTGACTTGAGCGTCGATTTTTGTGATGCTCGTCAGGGG
GGCGGAGCCTATGGAAAAACGCCAGCAACGCGGCCTTTTTACGGTTCCTGGCCTTTTGCTGGCCTTTTGC
TCACATGGCTCGACAGATCT
