>Addgene plasmid #45097 | pCI-neoBeta2mcherry | addgene partial sequence | sequence record 64499 | mCherry-R 5'-TTGGTCACCTTCAGCTTGG-3'
GGGCGGCCCTCGCCCTCGCCCTCGATCTCGAACTCGTGGCCGTTCACGGAGCCCTCCATGTGCACCTTGA
AGCGCATGAACTCCTTGATGATGGCCATGTTATCCTCCTCGCCCTTGCTCACCATCAGATCCTCCTCTGA
GATCAGCTTCTGCTCAGGACCTTTGCGGAAGAATAGTGTGCCTGCCCCCTCACGTTCCCGCTGGCGCCTT
CGCAAGCGCAGGCGTTGACGTGCACAGCGGTGGCGTGGCTGCTGCAGGAAGAGGAGGGTGGGCAGCTTCT
CCAGGAAGACCACCTTGACCCAGGGCGCCATGGTGTGCGTGGTAGGCGAACGGTGGTGCACATTGAGCAC
ACACACGCTAGTGACGATGGAGAAGGTGACTAGCACCATGGTGAACATGAGGTACTTTCCCACCAGCGGT
ACGTCGAGGGAGGTGGGAGGCACAATCTTGGAGATGAGCAGCAGGAACACCGTGAGCGCCAGCAGCACAG
AAATACAAAGTGTCATCTTTTCACCACAGTCTGAGGGCAGGTAGAAGACCAGGATGGCCAGCGAGGTGAT
GAGTACGCAGGGGATGATGAGGTTGATGGTGTAGAAGAGCGGTTTGCGACGAATGATGAAGTCGTAGGTG
ATGTCCACGTAGGTGGAGTCGTCTGGGTTCTCGTTGCGTCGGCCTGGCAGTGCGATGATGTCCCACTCCC
CACTAGGTGTGAAGTCGTCCAGGCTGGCCACATCGCTTTTGAGCACCAGGTCAATCTCAGTGCGGTCGTA
GGTCCAGGAGCGGAACTTCATGGTGCAGTTCTGCTGGTCAAATGGGAAGTGCTTCACCTCAATCTTGCAT
GCGCTCTTGTAGATGGCAGGCGGTAGCCAAA
