>Addgene plasmid #45097 | pCI-neoBeta2mcherry | addgene partial sequence | sequence record 64503 | EBV-rev 5'-GTGGTTTGTCCAAACTCATC-3'
GTCTGCTCGAAGCATTAACCCTCACTAAAGGGAAGCGGCCGCCCGGGTCGACTCTAGAGGTACCACGCGT
GAATTCGCCCTTGAGGAGCTGCAAATGAGAGACCTCACTTGGAGCTGGGAGCTGAGTGGTCAGAGTGAAG
GAAGGTCGTGGCAGTGTAGTTCTGGAAGAGAGGCTGCAGGAACATGCCAATGGTCCCAAAGACACAGACA
AAGACAAAGATCCAGAGGAACAGGCGGTCGATCACCATGGCAACGTATTTCCAATCCTCCCTCACACTCT
GGTCATCATCTTCACTTCGCATATGGTCCGCAATGAAGCGTACACCGTCCACAGCTTCCCGGAGGCCACA
GCTGCATGGGCCCATCGAGCGCCCCAGACCGGCTGCAGCGGGCTCAGCCTGGAAAGCCCCAGCCAAGCCC
TGCATTGATGCAGGATTGACAAAGCAGGTACATGGGTCAGCTGCAGGACCTTTCTTGTACAGCTCGTCCA
TGCCGCCGGTGGAGTGGCGGCCCTCGGCGCGTTCGTACTGTTCCACGATGGTGTAGTCCTCGTTGTGGGA
GGTGATGTCCAACTTGATGTTGACGTTGTAGGCGCCGGGCAGCTGCACGGGCTTCTTGGCCTTGTAGGTG
GTCTTGACCTCAGCGTCGTAGTGGCCGCCGTCCTTCAGCTTCAGCCTCTGCTTGATCTCGCCCTTCAGGG
CGCCGTCCTCGGGGTACATCCGCTCGGAGGAGGCCTCCCAGCCCATGGTCTTCTTCTGCATTACGGGGCC
GTCGGAGGGGAAGTTGGTGCCGCGCAGCTTCACCTTGTAGATGAACTCGCCGTCCTGCAGGGAGGAGTCC
TGGGTCACGGTCACCACGCCGCCGTCCTCGAAGTTCATCACGCGCTCCCACTTGAAGCCCTCGGGGA
